>Addgene plasmid #77107 | CKS1B gRNA (BRDN0001146740) | addgene full sequence | sequence record 187130 | Addgene Assembled Sequence
CCCGGGTGCAAAGATGGATAAAGTTTTAAACAGAGAGGAATCTTTGCAGCTAATGGACCTTCTAGGTCTT
GAAAGGAGTGGGAATTGGCTCCGGTGCCCGTCAGTGGGCAGAGCGCACATCGCCCACAGTCCCCGAGAAG
TTGGGGGGAGGGGTCGGCAATTGATCCGGTGCCTAGAGAAGGTGGCGCGGGGTAAACTGGGAAAGTGATG
TCGTGTACTGGCTCCGCCTTTTTCCCGAGGGTGGGGGAGAACCGTATATAAGTGCAGTAGTCGCCGTGAA
CGTTCTTTTTCGCAACGGGTTTGCCGCCAGAACACAGGTAAGTGCCGTGTGTGGTTCCCGCGGGCCTGGC
CTCTTTACGGGTTATGGCCCTTGCGTGCCTTGAATTACTTCCACCTGGCTGCAGTACGTGATTCTTGATC
CCGAGCTTCGGGTTGGAAGTGGGTGGGAGAGTTCGAGGCCTTGCGCTTAAGGAGCCCCTTCGCCTCGTGC
TTGAGTTGAGGCCTGGCCTGGGCGCTGGGGCCGCCGCGTGCGAATCTGGTGGCACCTTCGCGCCTGTCTC
GCTGCTTTCGATAAGTCTCTAGCCATTTAAAATTTTTGATGACCTGCTGCGACGCTTTTTTTCTGGCAAG
ATAGTCTTGTAAATGCGGGCCAAGATCTGCACACTGGTATTTCGGTTTTTGGGGCCGCGGGCGGCGACGG
GGCCCGTGCGTCCCAGCGCACATGTTCGGCGAGGCGGGGCCTGCGAGCGCGGCCACCGAGAATCGGACGG
GGGTAGTCTCAAGCTGGCCGGCCTGCTCTGGTGCCTGGCCTCGCGCCGCCGTGTATCGCCCCGCCCTGGG
CGGCAAGGCTGGCCCGGTCGGCACCAGTTGCGTGAGCGGAAAGATGGCCGCTTCCCGGCCCTGCTGCAGG
GAGCTCAAAATGGAGGACGCGGCGCTCGGGAGAGCGGGCGGGTGAGTCACCCACACAAAGGAAAAGGGCC
TTTCCGTCCTCAGCCGTCGCTTCATGTGACTCCACGGAGTACCGGGCGCCGTCCAGGCACCTCGATTAGT
TCTCGAGCTTTTGGAGTACGTCGTCTTTAGGTTGGGGGGAGGGGTTTTATGCGATGGAGTTTCCCCACAC
TGAGTGGGTGGAGACTGAAGTTAGGCCAGCTTGGCACTTGATGTAATTCTCCTTGGAATTTGCCCTTTTT
GAGTTTGGATCTTGGTTCATTCTCAAGCCTCAGACAGTGGTTCAAAGTTTTTTTCTTCCATTTCAGGTGT
CGTGACGTACGGCCACCATGACCGAGTACAAGCCCACGGTGCGCCTCGCCACCCGCGACGACGTCCCCAG
GGCCGTACGCACCCTCGCCGCCGCGTTCGCCGACTACCCCGCCACGCGCCACACCGTCGATCCGGACCGC
CACATCGAGCGGGTCACCGAGCTGCAAGAACTCTTCCTCACGCGCGTCGGGCTCGACATCGGCAAGGTGT
GGGTCGCGGACGACGGCGCCGCCGTGGCGGTCTGGACCACGCCGGAGAGCGTCGAAGCGGGGGCGGTGTT
CGCCGAGATCGGCCCGCGCATGGCCGAGTTGAGCGGTTCCCGGCTGGCCGCGCAGCAACAGATGGAAGGC
CTCCTGGCGCCGCACCGGCCCAAGGAGCCCGCGTGGTTCCTGGCCACCGTCGGAGTCTCGCCCGACCACC
AGGGCAAGGGTCTGGGCAGCGCCGTCGTGCTCCCCGGAGTGGAGGCGGCCGAGCGCGCCGGGGTGCCCGC
CTTCCTGGAGACCTCCGCGCCCCGCAACCTCCCCTTCTACGAGCGGCTCGGCTTCACCGTCACCGCCGAC
GTCGAGGTGCCCGAAGGACCGCGCACCTGGTGCATGACCCGCAAGCCCGGTGCCTGAACGCGTTAAGTCG
ACAATCAACCTCTGGATTACAAAATTTGTGAAAGATTGACTGGTATTCTTAACTATGTTGCTCCTTTTAC
GCTATGTGGATACGCTGCTTTAATGCCTTTGTATCATGCTATTGCTTCCCGTATGGCTTTCATTTTCTCC
TCCTTGTATAAATCCTGGTTGCTGTCTCTTTATGAGGAGTTGTGGCCCGTTGTCAGGCAACGTGGCGTGG
TGTGCACTGTGTTTGCTGACGCAACCCCCACTGGTTGGGGCATTGCCACCACCTGTCAGCTCCTTTCCGG
GACTTTCGCTTTCCCCCTCCCTATTGCCACGGCGGAACTCATCGCCGCCTGCCTTGCCCGCTGCTGGACA
GGGGCTCGGCTGTTGGGCACTGACAATTCCGTGGTGTTGTCGGGGAAATCATCGTCCTTTCCTTGGCTGC
TCGCCTGTGTTGCCACCTGGATTCTGCGCGGGACGTCCTTCTGCTACGTCCCTTCGGCCCTCAATCCAGC
GGACCTTCCTTCCCGCGGCCTGCTGCCGGCTCTGCGGCCTCTTCCGCGTCTTCGCCTTCGCCCTCAGACG
AGTCGGATCTCCCTTTGGGCCGCCTCCCCGCGTCGACTTTAAGACCAATGACTTACAAGGCAGCTGTAGA
TCTTAGCCACTTTTTAAAAGAAAAGGGGGGACTGGAAGGGCTAATTCACTCCCAACGAAGACAAGATCTG
CTTTTTGCTTGTACTGGGTCTCTCTGGTTAGACCAGATCTGAGCCTGGGAGCTCTCTGGCTAACTAGGGA
ACCCACTGCTTAAGCCTCAATAAAGCTTGCCTTGAGTGCTTCAAGTAGTGTGTGCCCGTCTGTTGTGTGA
CTCTGGTAACTAGAGATCCCTCAGACCCTTTTAGTCAGTGTGGAAAATCTCTAGCAGTACGTATAGTAGT
TCATGTCATCTTATTATTCAGTATTTATAACTTGCAAAGAAATGAATATCAGAGAGTGAGAGGAACTTGT
TTATTGCAGCTTATAATGGTTACAAATAAAGCAATAGCATCACAAATTTCACAAATAAAGCATTTTTTTC
ACTGCATTCTAGTTGTGGTTTGTCCAAACTCATCAATGTATCTTATCATGTCTGGCTCTAGCTATCCCGC
CCCTAACTCCGCCCATCCCGCCCCTAACTCCGCCCAGTTCCGCCCATTCTCCGCCCCATGGCTGACTAAT
TTTTTTTATTTATGCAGAGGCCGAGGCCGCCTCGGCCTCTGAGCTATTCCAGAAGTAGTGAGGAGGCTTT
TTTGGAGGCCTAGGGACGTACCCAATTCGCCCTATAGTGAGTCGTATTACGCGCGCTCACTGGCCGTCGT
TTTACAACGTCGTGACTGGGAAAACCCTGGCGTTACCCAACTTAATCGCCTTGCAGCACATCCCCCTTTC
GCCAGCTGGCGTAATAGCGAAGAGGCCCGCACCGATCGCCCTTCCCAACAGTTGCGCAGCCTGAATGGCG
AATGGG
[124 nt withheld, positions 3367-3490]
C
[91 nt withheld, positions 3492-3582]
A
[49 nt withheld, positions 3584-3632]
CCTTTGACGTTGGAGTCCACGTTCTTT
[37 nt withheld, positions 3660-3696]
ACCCTATCTCGGTCTATTCTTTTGATTTATAAGGGATTTTGCCGATTTCGGCCTATTGGTTAAAAAATGA
GCTGATTTAACAAAAATTTAACGCGAATTTTAACAAAATATTAACGCTTACAATTTAGGTGGCACTTTTC
GGGGAAATGTGCGCGGAACCCCTATTTGTTTATTTTTCTAAATACATTCAAATATGTATCCGCTCATGAG
ACAATAACCCTGATAAATGCTTCAATAATATTGAAAAAGGAAGAGTATGAGTATTCAACATTTCCGTGTC
GCCCTTATTCCCTTTTTTGCGGCATTTTGCCTTCCTGTTTTTGCTCACCCAGAAACGCTGGTGAAAGTAA
AAGATGCTGAAGATCAGTTGGGTGCACGAGTGGGTTACATCGAACTGGATCTCAACAGCGGTAAGATCCT
TGAGAGTTTTCGCCCCGAAGAACGTTTTCCAATGATGAGCACTTTTAAAGTTCTGCTATGTGGCGCGGTA
TTATCCCGTATTGACGCCGGGCAAGAGCAACTCGGTCGCCGCATACACTATTCTCAGAATGACTTGGTTG
AGTACTCACCAGTCACAGAAAAGCATCTTACGGATGGCATGACAGTAAGAGAATTATGCAGTGCTGCCAT
AACCATGAGTGATAACACTGCGGCCAACTTACTTCTGACAACGATCGGAGGACCGAAGGAGCTAACCGCT
TTTTTGCACAACATGGGGGATCATGTAACTCGCCTTGATCGTTGGGAACCGGAGCTGAATGAAGCCATAC
CAAACGACGAGCGTGACACCACGATGCCTGTAGCAATGGCAACAACGTTGCGCAAACTATTAACTGGCGA
ACTACTTACTCTAGCTTCCCGGCAACAATTAATAGACTGGATGGAGGCGGATAAAGTTGCAGGACCACTT
CTGCGCTCGGCCCTTCCGGCTGGCTGGTTTATTGCTGATAAATCTGGAGCCGGTGAGCGTGGGTCTCGCG
GTATCATTGCAGCACTGGGGCCAGATGGTAAGCCCTCCCGTATCGTAGTTATCTACACGACGGGGAGTCA
GGCAACTATGGATGAACGAAATAGACAGATCGCTGAGATAGGTGCCTCACTGATTAAGCATTGGTAACTG
TCAGACCAAGTTTACTCATATATACTTTAGATTGATTTAAAACTTCATTTTTAATTTAAAAGGATCTAGG
TGAAGATCCTTTTTGATAATCTCATGACCAAAATCCCTTAACGTGAGTTTTCGTTCCACTGAGCGTCAGA
CCCCGTAGAAAAGATCAAAGGATCTTCTTGAGATCCTTTTTTTCTGCGCGTAATCTGCTGCTTGCAAACA
AAAAAACCACCGCTACCAGCGGTGGTTTGTTTGCCGGATCAAGAGCTACCAACTCTTTTTCCGAAGGTAA
CTGGCTTCAGCAGAGCGCAGATACCAAATACTGTTCTTCTAGTGTAGCCGTAGTTAGGCCACCACTTCAA
GAACTCTGTAGCACCGCCTACATACCTCGCTCTGCTAATCCTGTTACCAGTGGCTGCTGCCAGTGGCGAT
AAGTCGTGTCTTACCGGGTTGGACTCAAGACGATAGTTACCGGATAAGGCGCAGCGGTCGGGCTGAACGG
GGGGTTCGTGCACACAGCCCAGCTTGGAGCGAACGACCTACACCGAACTGAGATACCTACAGCGTGAGCT
ATGAGAAAGCGCCACGCTTCCCGAAGGGAGAAAGGCGGACAGGTATCCGGTAAGCGGCAGGGTCGGAACA
GGAGAGCGCACGAGGGAGCTTCCAGGGGGAAACGCCTGGTATCTTTATAGTCCTGTCGGGTTTCGCCACC
TCTGACTTGAGCGTCGATTTTTGTGATGCTCGTCAGGGGGGCGGAGCCTATGGAAAAACGCCAGCAACGC
GGCCTTTTTACGGTTCCTGGCCTTTTGCTGGCCTTTTGCTCACATGTTCTTTCCTGCGTTATCCCCTGAT
TCTGTGGATAACCGTATTACCGCCTTTGAGTGAGCTGATACCGCTCGCCGCAGCCGAACGACCGAGCGCA
GCGAGTCAGTGAGCGAGGAAGCGGAAGAGCGCCCAATACGCAAACCGCCTCTCCCCGCGCGTTGGCCGAT
TCATTAATGCAGCTGGCACGACAGGTTTCCCGACTGGAAAGCGGGCAGTGAGCGCAACGCAATTAATGTG
AGTTAGCTCACTCATTAGGCACCCCAGGCTTTACACTTTATGCTTCCGGCTCGTATGTTGTGTGGAATTG
TGAGCGGATAACAATTTCACACAGGAAACAGCTATGACCATGATTACGCCAAGCGCGCAATTAACCCTCA
CTAAAGGGAACAAAAGCTGGAGCTGCAAGCTTAATGTAGTCTTATGCAATACTCTTGTAGTCTTGCAACA
TGGTAACGATGAGTTAGCAACATGCCTTACAAGGAGAGAAAAAGCACCGTGCATGCCGATTGGTGGAAGT
AAGGTGGTACGATCGTGCCTTATTAGGAAGGCAACAGACGGGTCTGACATGGATTGGACGAACCACTGAA
TTGCCGCATTGCAGAGATATTGTATTTAAGTGCCTAGCTCGATACATAAACGGGTCTCTCTGGTTAGACC
AGATCTGAGCCTGGGAGCTCTCTGGCTAACTAGGGAACCCACTGCTTAAGCCTCAATAAAGCTTGCCTTG
AGTGCTTCAAGTAGTGTGTGCCCGTCTGTTGTGTGACTCTGGTAACTAGAGATCCCTCAGACCCTTTTAG
TCAGTGTGGAAAATCTCTAGCAGTGGCGCCCGAACAGGGACTTGAAAGCGAAAGGGAAACCAGAGGAGCT
CTCTCGACGCAGGACTCGGCTTGCTGAAGCGCGCACGGCAAGAGGCGAGGGGCGGCGACTGGTGAGTACG
CCAAAAATTTTGACTAGCGGAGGCTAGAAGGAGAGAGATGGGTGCGAGAGCGTCAGTATTAAGCGGGGGA
GAATTAGATCGCGATGGGAAAAAATTCGGTTAAGGCCAGGGGGAAAGAAAAAATATAAATTAAAACATAT
AGTATGGGCAAGCAGGGAGCTAGAACGATTCGCAGTTAATCCTGGCCTGTTAGAAACATCAGAAGGCTGT
AGACAAATACTGGGACAGCTACAACCATCCCTTCAGACAGGATCAGAAGAACTTAGATCATTATATAATA
CAGTAGCAACCCTCTATTGTGTGCATCAAAGGATAGAGATAAAAGACACCAAGGAAGCTTTAGACAAGAT
AGAGGAAGAGCAAAACAAAAGTAAGACCACCGCACAGCAAGCGGCCGCTGATCTTCAGACCTGGAGGAGG
AGATATGAGGGACAATTGGAGAAGTGAATTATATAAATATAAAGTAGTAAAAATTGAACCATTAGGAGTA
GCACCCACCAAGGCAAAGAGAAGAGTGGTGCAGAGAGAAAAAAGAGCAGTGGGAATAGGAGCTTTGTTCC
TTGGGTTCTTGGGAGCAGCAGGAAGCACTATGGGCGCAGCGTCAATGACGCTGACGGTACAGGCCAGACA
ATTATTGTCTGGTATAGTGCAGCAGCAGAACAATTTGCTGAGGGCTATTGAGGCGCAACAGCATCTGTTG
CAACTCACAGTCTGGGGCATCAAGCAGCTCCAGGCAAGAATCCTGGCTGTGGAAAGATACCTAAAGGATC
AACAGCTCCTGGGGATTTGGGGTTGCTCTGGAAAACTCATTTGCACCACTGCTGTGCCTTGGAATGCTAG
TTGGAGTAATAAATCTCTGGAACAGATTTGGAATCACACGACCTGGATGGAGTGGGACAGAGAAATTAAC
AATTACACAAGCTTAATACACTCCTTAATTGAAGAATCGCAAAACCAGCAAGAAAAGAATGAACAAGAAT
TATTGGAATTAGATAAATGGGCAAGTTTGTGGAATTGGTTTAACATAACAAATTGGCTGTGGTATATAAA
ATTATTCATAATGATAGTAGGAGGCTTGGTAGGTTTAAGAATAGTTTTTGCTGTACTTTCTATAGTGAAT
AGAGTTAGGCAGGGATATTCACCATTATCGTTTCAGACCCACCTCCCAACCCCGAGGGGACCCAGAGAGG
GCCTATTTCCCATGATTCCTTCATATTTGCATATACGATACAAGGCTGTTAGAGAGATAATTAGAATTAA
TTTGACTGTAAACACAAAGATATTAGTACAAAATACGTGACGTAGAAAGTAATAATTTCTTGGGTAGTTT
GCAGTTTTAAAATTATGTTTTAAAATGGACTATCATATGCTTACCGTAACTTGAAAGTATTTCGATTTCT
TGGCTTTATATATCTTGTGGAAAGGACGAAACACCGTTCAGATTCAGACATCAGATGTTTTAGAGCTAGA
AATAGCAAGTTAAAATAAGGCTAGTCCGTTATCAACTTGAAAAAGTGGCACCGAGTCGGTGCTTTTTTAA
GCTTGGCGTAACTAGATCTTGAGACAAATGGCAGTATTCATCCACAATTTTAAAAGAAAAGGGGGGATTG
GGGGGTACAGTGCAGGGGAAAGAATAGTAGACATAATAGCAACAGACATACAAACTAAAGAATTACAAAA
ACAAATTACAAAAATTCAAAATTTTCGGGTTTATTACAGGGACAGCAGAGATCCACTTTGGCGCCGGCTC
GAGGGGG
Features (pLannotate 1.2.2; 29 found; start..end, strand, type, name):
     14..80      +  CDS            small t antigen (fragment): SV40 (simian virus 40) small t antigen
    106..317     +  promoter       EF-1α core promoter: core promoter for human elongation factor EF-1α
    318..1256    +  intron         EF-1α intron A: intron upstream of the start codon of human EF-1α
   1278..1877    +  CDS            PuroR (fragment): puromycin N-acetyltransferase; pac from Streptomyces; confers resistance to puromycin
   1893..2481    +  misc_feature   WPRE: woodchuck hepatitis virus posttranscriptional regulatory element
   2532..2551    +  misc_feature   cPPT/CTS (fragment): central polypurine tract and central termination sequence of HIV-1
   2553..2786    +  LTR            3' LTR (ΔU3): self-inactivating 3' long terminal repeat (LTR) from HIV-1
   2864..2985    +  polyA_signal   SV40 poly(A) signal: SV40 polyadenylation signal
   3025..3160    +  rep_origin     SV40 ori: SV40 origin of replication
   3181..3199    -  promoter       T7 promoter: promoter for bacteriophage T7 RNA polymerase
   3207..3362    +  CDS            lacZα (fragment): LacZα fragment of β-galactosidase; lacZ fragment
   3367..3795    +  rep_origin     f1 ori (sequence partly withheld): f1 bacteriophage origin of replication; arrow indicates direction of (+) strand synthesis
   3848..3952    +  promoter       AmpR promoter: bla
   3953..4813    +  CDS            AmpR: β-lactamase; bla; confers resistance to ampicillin, carbenicillin, and related antibiotics
   4984..5572    +  rep_origin     ori: high-copy-number ColE1/pMB1/pBR322/pUC origin of replication
   5755..5847    +  CDS            lacI (fragment): lac repressor; lacI; The lac repressor binds to the lac operator to inhibit transcription in E. coli. This inhibition can be relieved by adding lactose or isopropyl-β-D-thiogalactopyranoside (IPTG).
   5860..5881    +  protein_bind   CAP binding site: CAP binding activates transcription in the presence of cAMP. E. coli catabolite activator protein
   5896..5926    +  promoter       lac promoter: promoter for the E. coli lac operon
   5934..5950    +  protein_bind   lac operator: The lac repressor binds to the lac operator to inhibit transcription in E. coli. This inhibition can be relieved by adding lactose or isopropyl-β-D-thiogalactopyranoside (IPTG). lac repressor encoded by lacI
   5995..6013    +  promoter       T3 promoter: promoter for bacteriophage T3 RNA polymerase
   6041..6267    +  promoter       RSV promoter: Rous sarcoma virus enhancer/promoter
   6268..6448    +  LTR            5' LTR (truncated): truncated 5' long terminal repeat (LTR) from HIV-1
   6495..6620    +  misc_feature   HIV-1 Ψ: packaging signal of human immunodeficiency virus type 1
   6604..6967    +  CDS            HIV-1 gag (fragment): gag protein from human immunodeficiency virus 1; gag
   7113..7346    +  misc_feature   RRE: The Rev response element (RRE) of HIV-1 allows for Rev-dependent mRNA export from the nucleus to the cytoplasm.
   7723..7749    +  CDS            Rev (fragment): human immunodeficiency virus 1 (HIV-1) Rev protein; rev; enhances nuclear export of unspliced and incompletely spliced viral mRNAs
   7753..7993    +  promoter       U6 promoter: RNA polymerase III promoter for human U6 snRNA
   8023..8098    +  misc_RNA       gRNA scaffold: guide RNA scaffold for the Streptococcus pyogenes CRISPR/Cas9 system
   8154..8271    +  misc_feature   cPPT/CTS: central polypurine tract and central termination sequence of HIV-1
