[The description below was written by a language model from this plasmid's Addgene catalogue record and pLannotate feature annotations shown in this document.]
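Description:
CKS1B gRNA (BRDN0001146740) is a third-generation lentiviral CRISPR guide plasmid built on the lentiGuide-Puro backbone. It carries a single guide RNA designed against human CKS1B (reference transcript NM_001826.2). It is maintained in E. coli through a high-copy ColE1/pUC-type origin and selected with ampicillin via the β-lactamase gene. An f1 origin, an SV40 origin and residual lac and T7/T3 promoter elements are also present as backbone remnants.

The lentiviral transfer cassette begins with an RSV promoter fused to a truncated HIV-1 5' LTR, which makes genomic RNA production in packaging cells independent of Tat. It is followed by the Ψ packaging signal with a partial gag sequence, the Rev response element for nuclear export of the full-length transcript, and a cPPT/CTS that aids nuclear import of the provirus. A self-inactivating ΔU3 3' LTR closes the cassette.

Within this frame, a human U6 RNA polymerase III promoter drives the CKS1B-specific spacer fused to the Streptococcus pyogenes Cas9 guide scaffold. A separate EF-1α core promoter with its intron A expresses puromycin N-acetyltransferase, so transduced mammalian cells can be selected with puromycin. A WPRE downstream enhances transcript stability and expression.

The plasmid does not encode Cas9. It is meant to be used alongside a separate Cas9 lentivector or in cells that already express Cas9, where it directs cleavage and knockout of CKS1B. The depositor notes that the guide belongs to a human kinome gRNA library developed with optimized sgRNA design rules, and it suits individual gene-disruption or validation experiments.
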