Addgene plasmid #77107: CKS1B gRNA (BRDN0001146740)
Purpose: 3rd generation lentiviral gRNA plasmid targeting human CKS1B
Depositing lab: John Doench & David Root. Depositing organization: Broad Institute. Publication: Optimized sgRNA design to maximize activity and minimize off-target effects of CRISPR-Cas9. Doench JG, Fusi N, Sullender M, Hegde M, Vaimberg EW, Donovan KF, Smith I, Tothova Z, Wilen C, Orchard R, Virgin HW, Listgarten J, Root DE. Nat Biotechnol. 2016 Jan 18. doi: 10.1038/nbt.3437. PubMed 26780180.
Backbone
  Vector backbone: lentiGuide-Puro
  Backbone manufacturer: Zhang Lab (Addgene plasmid # 52963)
  Vector type: Mammalian Expression, Lentiviral, CRISPR
  Selectable markers: Puromycin
Growth in bacteria
  Bacterial resistance: Ampicillin, 100 μg/mL
  Growth temperature: 37°C
  Growth strain: DH5alpha
  Copy number: High Copy
Gene/Insert
  Gene/Insert name: CKS1B (alt names: CKS1B; NM_001826.2)
  gRNA/shRNA sequence: TTCAGATTCAGACATCAGAT
  Species: H. sapiens (human)
  Entrez Gene: CKS1B (a.k.a. CKS1, PNAS-16, PNAS-18, ckshs1)
  Promoter: hU6
  Cloning method: Unknown
  Sequencing primers: 5′ U6-F; 3′ pS2-R
Terms and licenses: Academic/Nonprofit Terms; Industry Terms: Not Available to Industry
Depositor comments: The gRNA was designed to target the following Genbank reference sequence(s): NM_001826.2. Note that this plasmid does NOT contain Cas9. It should be used in conjunction with lentiCas9-Blast (Addgene #52962) or otherwise with cell lines already expressing Cas9. Browse the full kinome gRNA library at http://www.addgene.org/pooled-library/broadgpp-human-kinome/ or visit http://www.broadinstitute.org/rnai/public/ for detailed protocols and information.
How to cite: CKS1B gRNA (BRDN0001146740) was a gift from John Doench & David Root (Addgene plasmid # 77107 ; http://n2t.net/addgene:77107 ; RRID:Addgene_77107)
