>Addgene plasmid #77107 | CKS1B gRNA (BRDN0001146740) | depositor partial sequence | sequence record 144567 | Target Sequence
TTCAGATTCAGACATCAGAT
