>Addgene plasmid #77107 | CKS1B gRNA (BRDN0001146740) | addgene partial sequence | sequence record 187129 | hU6-F
TAGAAAGTAATAATTTCTTGGGTAGTTTGCAGTTTTAAAATTATGTTTTAAAATGGACTATCATATGCTT
ACCGTAACTTGAAAGTATTTCGATTTCTTGGCTTTATATATCTTGTGGAAAGGACGAAACACCGTTCAGA
TTCAGACATCAGATGTTTTAGAGCTAGAAATAGCAAGTTAAAATAAGGCTAGTCCGTTATCAACTTGAAA
AAGTGGCACCGAGTCGGTGCTTTTTTAAGCTTGGCGTAACTAGATCTTGAGACAAATGGCAGTATTCATC
CACAATTTTAAAAGAAAAGGGGGGATTGGGGGGTACAGTGCAGGGGAAAGAATAGTAGACATAATAGCAA
CAGACATACAAACTAAAGAATTACAAAAACAAATTACAAAAATTCAAAATTTTCGGGTTTATTACAGGGA
CAGCAGAGATCCACTTTGGCGCCGGCTCGAGGGGGCCCGGGTGCAAAGATGGATAAAGTTTTAAACAGAG
AGGAATCTTTGCAGCTAATGGACCTTCTAGGTCTTGAAAGGAGTGGGAATTGGCTCCGGTGCCCGTCAGT
GGGCAGAGCG
